>Addgene plasmid #190181 | Fucci(CA) hCdt1-iRFP hGeminin-TagBFP2 | addgene full sequence | sequence record 378849 | Addgene NGS Result
GGAATAAGGGCGACACGGAAATGTTGAATACTCATACTCTTCCTTTTTCAATATTATTGAAGCATTTATC
AGGGTTATTGTCTCATGAGCGGATACATATTTGAATGTATTTAGAAAAATAAACAAATAGGGGTTCCGCG
CACATTTCCCCGAAAAGTGCCACCTAAATTGTAAGCGTTAATATTTTGTTAAAATTCGCGTTAAATTTTT
GTTAAATCAGCTCATTTTTTAACCAATAGGCCGAAATCGGCAAAATCCCTTATAAATCAAAAGAATAGAC
CGAGATAGGGT
[37 nt withheld, positions 292-328]
AAAGAACGTGGACTCCAACGTCAAAGG
[49 nt withheld, positions 356-404]
T
[91 nt withheld, positions 406-496]
G
[124 nt withheld, positions 498-621]
CCCATTCGCCATTCAGGCTGCGCAACTGTTGGGAAGGGCGATCGGTGCGGGCCTCTTCGCTATTACGCCA
GCTGGCGAAAGGGGGATGTGCTGCAAGGCGATTAAGTTGGGTAACGCCAGGGTTTTCCCAGTCACGACGT
TGTAAAACGACGGCCAGTGAGCGCGCCTCGTTCATTCACGTTTTTGAACCCGTGGAGGACGGGCAGACTC
GCGGTGCAAATGTGTTTTACAGCGTGATGGAGCAGATGAAGATGCTCGACACGCTGCAGAACACGCAGCT
AGATTAACCCTAGAAAGATAATCATATTGTGACGTACGTTAAAGATAATCATGTGTAAAATTGACGCATG
TGTTTTATCGGTCTGTATATCGAGGTTTATTTATTAATTTGAATAGATATTAAGTTTTATTATATTTACA
CTTACATACTAATAATAAATTCAACAAACAATTTATTTATGTTTATTTATTTATTAAAAAAAACAAAAAC
TCAAAATTTCTTCTATAAAGTAACAAAACTTTTATGAGGGACAGCCCCCCCCCAAAGCCCCCAGGGATGT
AATTACGTCCCTCCCCCGCTAGGGGGCAGCAGCGAGCCGCCCGGGGCTCCGCTCCGGTCCGGCGCTCCCC
CCGCATCCCCGAGCCGGCAGCGTGCGGGGACAGCCCGGGCACGGGGAAGGTGGCACGGGATCGCTTTCCT
CTGAACGCTTCTCGCTGCTCTTTGAGCCTGCAGACACCTGGGGGGATACGGGGAAAAGGCCTCCACGGCC
ACTAGTATTATGCCCAGTACATGACCTTATGGGACTTTCCTACTTGGCAGTACATCTACGTATTAGTCAT
CGCTATTACCATGGTGATGCGGTTTTGGCAGTACATCAATGGGCGTGGATAGCGGTTTGACTCACGGGGA
TTTCCAAGTCTCCACCCCATTGACGTCAATGGGAGTTTGTTTTGGCACCAAAATCAACGGGACTTTCCAA
AATGTCGTAACAACTCCGCCCCATTGACGCAAATGGGCGGTAGGCGTGTACGGTGGGAGGTTTATATAAG
CAGAGCTCGTTTAGTGAACCGTCAGATCGCCTGGAGACGCCATCCACGCTGTTTTGACCTCCATAGAAGA
TTCTAGAACCATGGCCGAAGGGAGCGTGGCAAGACAGCCCGATCTGCTGACATGCGACGACGAACCAATC
CACATTCCAGGAGCTATCCAGCCTCATGGACTGCTGCTGGCTCTGGCCGCTGACATGACTATCGTGGCAG
GCTCTGATAACCTGCCAGAGCTGACCGGGCTGGCTATCGGAGCACTGATTGGCCGGTCCGCAGCCGACGT
GTTCGATTCTGAGACTCACAATAGACTGACCATCGCCCTGGCTGAACCTGGGGCTGCAGTGGGAGCCCCA
ATTACCGTCGGCTTCACAATGCGAAAGGACGCTGGCTTTATCGGGTCCTGGCACCGCCATGATCAGCTGA
TTTTTCTGGAGCTGGAACCACCTCAGAGAGACGTGGCAGAGCCACAGGCTTTCTTTCGGAGAACAAACAG
CGCCATCAGGCGCCTGCAGGCCGCTGAGACTCTGGAATCCGCTTGCGCAGCCGCTGCACAGGAAGTGAGG
AAGATCACCGGGTTCGATCGCGTCATGATCTACAGATTCGCCTCAGACTTTAGCGGAGAAGTGATCGCAG
AAGATCGCTGTGCCGAGGTCGAAAGTAAACTGGGCCTGCATTACCCAGCCTCAACCGTGCCTGCACAGGC
ACGACGGCTGTATACAATCAACCCCGTGCGGATCATTCCCGACATTAATTACAGACCAGTGCCCGTCACA
CCTGACCTGAACCCAGTGACTGGGAGGCCCATCGATCTGAGCTTCGCCATTCTGCGCAGCGTGTCCCCTG
TCCACCTGGAGTTTATGAGGAATATCGGAATGCATGGCACCATGTCTATCAGTATTCTGAGAGGCGAAAG
GCTGTGGGGGCTGATCGTGTGCCACCATCGGACACCTTACTATGTGGACCTGGACGGCAGGCAGGCTTGT
GAACTGGTGGCTCAGGTGCTGGCTTGGCAGATTGGCGTGATGGAAGAACTCGAGTCTAGAGCTAGCGAAT
TCCCTAGGATGGAGCAACGCCGGGTTACCGACTTCTTTGCCAGGCGCAGACCAGGTCCACCCAGGATTGC
CCCTCCCAAACTCGCCTGTCGGACCCCTTCTCCAGCCAGACCCGCACTGAGAGCTCCAGCCTCTGCCACT
TCCGGCAGCAGGAAACGGGCTAGACCTCCAGCTGCACCAGGACGGGATCAGGCCCGGCCTCCTGCTCGCG
CAGCCGCTCGCCTGTCCGTGGATGAGGTCAGCTCACCCAGCACACCCGAAGCCCCAGACATCCCCGCATG
CCCTAGTCCCGGGCAGAAGATCAAGAAGGCCACCAACTTCAGCCTGCTGAAGCAGGCCGGCGACGTGGAG
GAGAACCCCGGCCCCCCTAGGACCGCCATGCGGGGTTCTCATCATCATCATCATCATGGTATGGCTAGCA
TGACTGGTGGACAGCAAATGGGTCGGGATCTGTACGAGAACCTGTACTTCCAGGGCTCGAGCATGGTGTC
TAAGGGCGAAGAGCTGATTAAGGAGAACATGCACATGAAGCTGTACATGGAGGGCACCGTGGACAACCAT
CACTTCAAGTGCACATCCGAGGGCGAAGGCAAGCCCTACGAGGGCACCCAGACCATGAGAATCAAGGTGG
TCGAGGGCGGCCCTCTCCCCTTCGCCTTCGACATCCTGGCTACTAGCTTCCTCTACGGCAGCAAGACCTT
CATCAACCACACCCAGGGCATCCCCGACTTCTTCAAGCAGTCCTTCCCTGAGGGCTTCACATGGGAGAGA
GTCACCACATACGAAGACGGGGGCGTGCTGACCGCTACCCAGGACACCAGCCTCCAGGACGGCTGCCTCA
TCTACAACGTCAAGATCAGAGGGGTGAACTTCACATCCAACGGCCCTGTGATGCAGAAGAAAACACTCGG
CTGGGAGGCCTTCACCGAGACGCTGTACCCCGCTGACGGCGGCCTGGAAGGCAGAAACGACATGGCCCTG
AAGCTCGTGGGCGGGAGCCATCTGATCGCAAACGCCAAGACCACATATAGATCCAAGAAACCCGCTAAGA
ACCTCAAGATGCCTGGCGTCTACTATGTGGACTACAGACTGGAAAGAATCAAGGAGGCCAACAACGAGAC
CTACGTCGAGCAGCACGAGGTGGCAGTGGCCAGATACTGCGACCTCCCTAGCAAACTGGGGCACAAGCTT
AATCATATGAATCCCAGTATGAAGCAGAAACAAGAAGAAATCAAAGAGAATATAAAGAATAGTTCTGTCC
CAAGAAGAACTCTGAAGATGATTCAGCCTTCTGCATCTGGATCTCTTGTTGGAAGAGAAAATGAGCTGTC
CGCAGGCTTGTCCAAAAGGAAACATCGGAATGACCACTTAACATCTACAACTTCCAGCCCTGGGGTTATT
GTCCCAGAATCTAGTGAAAATAAAAATCTTGGAGGAGTCACCCAGGAGTCATTTGATCTTATGATTAAAG
AAAATCCATCCTCTCAGTATTGGAAGGAAGTGGCAGAAAAACGGAGAAAGGCGCTGTAAATATGTCAACC
TCTGGATTACAAAATTTGTGAAAGATTGACTGGTATTCTTAACTATGTTGCTCCTTTTACGCTATGTGGA
TACGCTGCTTTAATGCCTTTGTATCATGCTATTGCTTCCCGTATGGCTTTCATTTTCTCCTCCTTGTATA
AATCCTGGTTGCTGTCTCTTTATGAGGAGTTGTGGCCCGTTGTCAGGCAACGTGGCGTGGTGTGCACTGT
GTTTGCTGACGCAACCCCCACTGGTTGGGGCATTGCCACCACCTGTCAGCTCCTTTCCGGGACTTTCGCT
TTCCCCCTCCCTATTGCCACGGCGGAACTCATCGCCGCCTGCCTTGCCCGCTGCTGGACAGGGGCTCGGC
TGTTGGGCACTGACAATTCCGTGGTGTTGTCGGGGAAATCATCGTCCTTTCCTTGGCTGCTCGCCTGTGT
TGCCACCTGGATTCTGCGCGGGACGTCCTTCTGCTACGTCCCTTCGGCCCTCAATCCAGCGGACCTTCCT
TCCCGCGGCCTGCTGCCGGCTCTGCGGCCTCTTCCGCGTCTTCGCCTTCGCCCTCAGACGAGTCGGATCT
CCCTTTGGGCCGCCTCCCCGCATCGATACCGTCGACCTCGACTGTGCCTTCTAGTTGCCAGCCATCTGTT
GTTTGCCCCTCCCCCGTGCCTTCCTTGACCCTGGAAGGTGCCACTCCCACTGTCCTTTCCTAATAAAATG
AGGAAATTGCATCGCATTGTCTGAGTAGGTGTCATTCTATTCTGGGGGGTGGGGTGGGGCAGGACAGCAA
GGGGGAGGATTGGGAAGACAATAGCAGGCATGGGTACCGAATTCGAATTTAAATCGGATCCGCGGCCGCG
AAGGATCTGCGATCGCTCCGGTGCCCGTCAGTGGGCAGAGCGCACATCGCCCACAGTCCCCGAGAAGTTG
GGGGGAGGGGTCGGCAATTGAACGGGTGCCTAGAGAAGGTGGCGCGGGGTAAACTGGGAAAGTGATGTCG
TGTACTGGCTCCGCCTTTTTCCCGAGGGTGGGGGAGAACCGTATATAAGTGCAGTAGTCGCCGTGAACGT
TCTTTTTCGCAACGGGTTTGCCGCCAGAACACAGCTGAAGCTTCGAGGGGCTCGCATCTCTCCTTCACGC
GCCCGCCGCCCTACCTGAGGCCGCCATCCACGCCGGTTGAGTCGCGTTCTGCCGCCTCCCGCCTGTGGTG
CCTCCTGAACTGCGTCCGCCGTCTAGGTAAGTTTAAAGCTCAGGTCGAGACCGGGCCTTTGTCCGGCGCT
CCCTTGGAGCCTACCTAGACTCAGCCGGCTCTCCACGCTTTGCCTGACCCTGCTTGCTCAACTCTACGTC
TTTGTTTCGTTTTCTGTTCTGCGCCGTTACAGATCCAAGCTGTGACCGGCGCCTACGCTAGATGACCGAG
TACAAGCCCACGGTGCGCCTCGCCACCCGCGACGACGTCCCCAGGGCCGTACGCACCCTCGCCGCCGCGT
TCGCCGACTACCCCGCCACGCGCCACACCGTCGATCCGGACCGCCACATCGAGCGGGTCACCGAGCTGCA
AGAACTCTTCCTCACGCGCGTCGGGCTCGACATCGGCAAGGTGTGGGTCGCGGACGACGGCGCCGCGGTG
GCGGTCTGGACCACGCCGGAGAGCGTCGAAGCGGGGGCGGTGTTCGCCGAGATCGGCCCGCGCATGGCCG
AGTTGAGCGGTTCCCGGCTGGCCGCGCAGCAACAGATGGAAGGCCTCCTGGCGCCGCACCGGCCCAAGGA
GCCCGCGTGGTTCCTGGCCACCGTCGGCGTCTCGCCCGACCACCAGGGCAAGGGTCTGGGCAGCGCCGTC
GTGCTCCCCGGAGTGGAGGCGGCCGAGCGCGCCGGGGTGCCCGCCTTCCTGGAGACCTCCGCGCCCCGCA
ACCTCCCCTTCTACGAGCGGCTCGGCTTCACCGTCACCGCCGACGTCGAGGTGCCCGAAGGACCGCGCAC
CTGGTGCATGACCCGCAAGCCCGGTGCCTGAGTCGACAATCAACCTCTGGATTACAAAATTTGTGAAAGA
TTGACTGGTATTCTTAACTATGTTGCTCCTTTTACGCTATGTGGATACGCTGCTTTAATGCCTTTGTATC
ATGCGTTAACTAAACTTGTTTATTGCAGCTTATAATGGTTACAAATAAAGCAATAGCATCACAAATTTCA
CAAATAAAGCATTTTTTTCACTGCATTCTAGTTGTGGTTTGTCCAAACTCATCAATGTATCTTATCATGT
CTGGAATTGACTCAAATGATGTCAATTAGTCTATCAGAAGCTCATCTGGTCTCCCTTCCGGGGGACAAGA
CATCCCTGTTTAATATTTAAACAGCAGTGTTCCCAAACTGGGTTCTTATATCCCTTGCTCTGGTCAACCA
GGTTGCAGGGTTTCCTGTCCTCACAGGAACGAAGTCCCTAAAGAAACAGTGGCAGCCAGGTTTAGCCCCG
GAATTGACTGGATTCCTTTTTTAGGGCCCATTGGTATGGCTTTTTCCCCGTATCCCCCCAGGTGTCTGCA
GGCTCAAAGAGCAGCGAGAAGCGTTCAGAGGAAAGCGATCCCGTGCCACCTTCCCCGTGCCCGGGCTGTC
CCCGCACGCTGCCGGCTCGGGGATGCGGGGGGAGCGCCGGACCGGAGCGGAGCCCCGGGCGGCTCGCTGC
TGCCCCCTAGCGGGGGAGGGACGTAATTACATCCCTGGGGGCTTTGGGGGGGGGCTGTCCCTGATATCTA
TAACAAGAAAATATATATATAATAAGTTATCACGTAAGTAGAACATGAAATAACAATATAATTATCGTAT
GAGTTAAATCTTAAAAGTCACGTAAAAGATAATCATGCGTCATTTTGACTCACGCGGTCGTTATAGTTCA
AAATCAGTGACACTTACCGCATTGACAAGCACGCCTCACGGGAGCTCCAAGCGGCGACTGAGATGTCCTA
AATGCACAGCGACGGATTCGCGCTATTTAGAAAGAGAGAGCAATATTTCAAGAATGCATGCGTCAATTTT
ACGCAGACTATCTTTCTAGGGTTAATCTAGCTGCATCAGGATCATATCGTCGGGTCTTTTTTCCGGCTCA
GTCATCGCCCAAGCTGGCGCTATCTGGGCATCGGGGAGGAAGAAGCCCGTGCCTTTTCCCGCGAGGTTGA
AGCGGCATGGAAAGAGTTTGCCGAGGATGACTGCTGCTGCATTGACGTTGAGCGAAAACGCACGTTTACC
ATGATGATTCGGGAAGGTGTGGCCATGCACGCCTTTAACGGTGAACTGTTCGTTCAGGCCACCTGGGATA
CCAGTTCGTCGCGGCTTTTCCGGACACAGTTCCGGATGGTCAGCCCGAAGCGCATCAGCAACCCGAACAA
TACCGGCGACAGCCGGAACTGCCGTGCCGGTGTGCAGATTAATGACAGCGGTGCGGCGCTGGGATATTAC
GTCAGCGAGGACGGGTATCCTGGCTGGATGCCGCAGAAATGGACATGGATACCCCGTGAGTTACCCGGCG
GGCGCGCTTGGCGTAATCATGGTCATAGCTGTTTCCTGTGTGAAATTGTTATCCGCTCACAATTCCACAC
AACATACGAGCCGGAAGCATAAAGTGTAAAGCCTGGGGTGCCTAATGAGTGAGCTAACTCACATTAATTG
CGTTGCGCTCACTGCCCGCTTTCCAGTCGGGAAACCTGTCGTGCCAGCTGCATTAATGAATCGGCCAACG
CGCGGGGAGAGGCGGTTTGCGTATTGGGCGCTCTTCCGCTTCCTCGCTCACTGACTCGCTGCGCTCGGTC
GTTCGGCTGCGGCGAGCGGTATCAGCTCACTCAAAGGCGGTAATACGGTTATCCACAGAATCAGGGGATA
ACGCAGGAAAGAACATGTGAGCAAAAGGCCAGCAAAAGGCCAGGAACCGTAAAAAGGCCGCGTTGCTGGC
GTTTTTCCATAGGCTCCGCCCCCCTGACGAGCATCACAAAAATCGACGCTCAAGTCAGAGGTGGCGAAAC
CCGACAGGACTATAAAGATACCAGGCGTTTCCCCCTGGAAGCTCCCTCGTGCGCTCTCCTGTTCCGACCC
TGCCGCTTACCGGATACCTGTCCGCCTTTCTCCCTTCGGGAAGCGTGGCGCTTTCTCATAGCTCACGCTG
TAGGTATCTCAGTTCGGTGTAGGTCGTTCGCTCCAAGCTGGGCTGTGTGCACGAACCCCCCGTTCAGCCC
GACCGCTGCGCCTTATCCGGTAACTATCGTCTTGAGTCCAACCCGGTAAGACACGACTTATCGCCACTGG
CAGCAGCCACTGGTAACAGGATTAGCAGAGCGAGGTATGTAGGCGGTGCTACAGAGTTCTTGAAGTGGTG
GCCTAACTACGGCTACACTAGAAGAACAGTATTTGGTATCTGCGCTCTGCTGAAGCCAGTTACCTTCGGA
AAAAGAGTTGGTAGCTCTTGATCCGGCAAACAAACCACCGCTGGTAGCGGTGGTTTTTTTGTTTGCAAGC
AGCAGATTACGCGCAGAAAAAAAGGATCTCAAGAAGATCCTTTGATCTTTTCTACGGGGTCTGACGCTCA
GTGGAACGAAAACTCACGTTAAGGGATTTTGGTCATGAGATTATCAAAAAGGATCTTCACCTAGATCCTT
TTAAATTAAAAATGAAGTTTTAAATCAATCTAAAGTATATATGAGTAAACTTGGTCTGACAGTTACCAAT
GCTTAATCAGTGAGGCACCTATCTCAGCGATCTGTCTATTTCGTTCATCCATAGTTGCCTGACTCCCCGT
CGTGTAGATAACTACGATACGGGAGGGCTTACCATCTGGCCCCAGTGCTGCAATGATACCGCGAGACCCA
CGCTCACCGGCTCCAGATTTATCAGCAATAAACCAGCCAGCCGGAAGGGCCGAGCGCAGAAGTGGTCCTG
CAACTTTATCCGCCTCCATCCAGTCTATTAATTGTTGCCGGGAAGCTAGAGTAAGTAGTTCGCCAGTTAA
TAGTTTGCGCAACGTTGTTGCCATTGCTACAGGCATCGTGGTGTCACGCTCGTCGTTTGGTATGGCTTCA
TTCAGCTCCGGTTCCCAACGATCAAGGCGAGTTACATGATCCCCCATGTTGTGCAAAAAAGCGGTTAGCT
CCTTCGGTCCTCCGATCGTTGTCAGAAGTAAGTTGGCCGCAGTGTTATCACTCATGGTTATGGCAGCACT
GCATAATTCTCTTACTGTCATGCCATCCGTAAGATGCTTTTCTGTGACTGGTGAGTACTCAACCAAGTCA
TTCTGAGAATAGTGTATGCGGCGACCGAGTTGCTCTTGCCCGGCGTCAATACGGGATAATACCGCGCCAC
ATAGCAGAACTTTAAAAGTGCTCATCATTGGAAAACGTTCTTCGGGGCGAAAACTCTCAAGGATCTTACC
GCTGTTGAGATCCAGTTCGATGTAACCCACTCGTGCACCCAACTGATCTTCAGCATCTTTTACTTTCACC
AGCGTTTCTGGGTGAGCAAAAACAGGAAGGCAAAATGCCGCAAAAAAG
Features (pLannotate 1.2.2; 28 found; start..end, strand, type, name):
     36..140     -  promoter       AmpR promoter: bla
    193..621     -  rep_origin     f1 ori (sequence partly withheld): f1 bacteriophage origin of replication; arrow indicates direction of (+) strand synthesis
    626..781     -  CDS            lacZα (fragment): LacZα fragment of β-galactosidase; lacZ fragment
    783..902     +  CDS            B (fragment): PORTL_LAMBD - Experimental evidence at protein level: Swiss-Prot protein existence level 1. Forms the portal vertex of the capsid (PubMed:6228056, PubMed:6232391). This portal plays critical roles in head assembly, genome packaging, neck/tail attachment, and genome ejection (Probable). The portal protein multimerizes as a single ring-shaped homododecamer arranged around a central channel (PubMed:6232391). Binds to the terminase subunits to form the packaging machine (PubMed:7799432). From Escherichia phage lambda (Bacteriophage lambda).
   1398..1474    +  enhancer       CMV enhancer (fragment): human cytomegalovirus immediate early enhancer
   1475..1678    +  promoter       CMV promoter: human cytomegalovirus (CMV) immediate early promoter
   1752..2699    +  CDS            iRFP713: iRFP713 is a basic (constitutively fluorescent) near ir fluorescent protein published in 2011, derived from Rhodopseudomonas palustris. It has low acid sensitivity. It requires the cofactor biliverdin for fluorescence.
   2730..3035    +  CDS            CDT1 (fragment): CDT1_HUMAN - Experimental evidence at protein level: Swiss-Prot protein existence level 1. Required for both DNA replication and mitosis (PubMed:11125146, PubMed:22581055, PubMed:21856198, PubMed:14993212, PubMed:26842564). DNA replication licensing factor, required for pre- replication complex assembly. Cooperates with CDC6 and the origin recognition complex (ORC) during G1 phase of the cell cycle to promote the loading of the mini-chromosome maintenance (MCM) complex onto DNA to generate pre-replication complexes (pre-RC)(PubMed:14672932). Required also for mitosis by promoting stable kineto
   3111..3131    +  CDS            capTEV™ (fragment): composite tag for in vivo biotinylation, TEV protease cleavage, and 6xHis tagging
   3132..3164    +  CDS            T7 tag (gene 10 leader): leader peptide from bacteriophage T7 gene 10 promotes efficient translation in E. coli
   3204..3914    +  CDS            mTagBFP2: mTagBFP2 is a basic (constitutively fluorescent) blue fluorescent protein published in 2011, derived from Entacmaea quadricolor. It is reported to be a very rapidly-maturing monomer with very low acid sensitivity.
   3918..4247    +  CDS            GMNN (fragment): GEMI_HUMAN - Experimental evidence at protein level: Swiss-Prot protein existence level 1. Inhibits DNA replication by preventing the incorporation of MCM complex into pre-replication complex (pre-RC) (PubMed:9635433, PubMed:14993212, PubMed:20129055, PubMed:24064211). It is degraded during the mitotic phase of the cell cycle (PubMed:9635433, PubMed:14993212, PubMed:24064211). Its destruction at the metaphase- anaphase transition permits replication in the succeeding cell cycle (PubMed:9635433, PubMed:14993212, PubMed:24064211). Inhibits histone acetyltransferase activity of KAT7/HBO1 in a CDT
   4256..4842    +  misc_feature   WPRE: woodchuck hepatitis virus posttranscriptional regulatory element
   4843..4862    +  misc_feature   MCS (fragment): pBluescript multiple cloning site
   4863..4974    +  polyA_signal   bGH poly(A) signal: bovine growth hormone polyadenylation signal
   5134..5345    +  promoter       EF-1α core promoter: core promoter for human elongation factor EF-1α
   5358..5626    +  LTR            5' LTR (truncated): truncated 5' long terminal repeat (LTR) from human T-cell leukemia virus (HTLV) type 1
   5653..6252    +  CDS            PuroR: puromycin N-acetyltransferase; pac from Streptomyces alboniger; confers resistance to puromycin
   6259..6365    +  misc_feature   WPRE (fragment): woodchuck hepatitis virus posttranscriptional regulatory element
   6374..6495    +  polyA_signal   SV40 poly(A) signal: SV40 polyadenylation signal
   6513..6605    +  ncRNA          G-CSF SLDE: Accession: RF00183 - G-CSF factor stem-loop destabilising element (SLDE)
   7302..7769    +  CDS            B (fragment): PORTL_LAMBD - Experimental evidence at protein level: Swiss-Prot protein existence level 1. Forms the portal vertex of the capsid (PubMed:6228056, PubMed:6232391). This portal plays critical roles in head assembly, genome packaging, neck/tail attachment, and genome ejection (Probable). The portal protein multimerizes as a single ring-shaped homododecamer arranged around a central channel (PubMed:6232391). Binds to the terminase subunits to form the packaging machine (PubMed:7799432). From Escherichia phage lambda (Bacteriophage lambda).
   7807..7823    -  protein_bind   lac operator: The lac repressor binds to the lac operator to inhibit transcription in E. coli. This inhibition can be relieved by adding lactose or isopropyl-β-D-thiogalactopyranoside (IPTG). lac repressor encoded by lacI
   7831..7861    -  promoter       lac promoter: promoter for the E. coli lac operon
   7876..7897    -  protein_bind   CAP binding site: CAP binding activates transcription in the presence of cAMP. E. coli catabolite activator protein
   7910..8002    -  CDS            lacI (fragment): lac repressor; lacI; The lac repressor binds to the lac operator to inhibit transcription in E. coli. This inhibition can be relieved by adding lactose or isopropyl-β-D-thiogalactopyranoside (IPTG).
   8185..8773    -  rep_origin     ori: high-copy-number ColE1/pMB1/pBR322/pUC origin of replication
   8944..35      -  CDS            AmpR (across the origin): β-lactamase; bla; confers resistance to ampicillin, carbenicillin, and related antibiotics
