[The description below was written by a language model from this plasmid's Addgene catalogue record and pLannotate feature annotations shown in this document.]
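Description:
Fucci(CA) hCdt1-iRFP hGeminin-TagBFP2 is a mammalian expression plasmid of about 9.8 kb built on the PB510B-1 backbone, a commercial piggyBac transposon vector. The automated feature table does not annotate the transposon terminal repeats. In E. coli it is maintained through a high-copy ColE1/pUC-type origin and selected with ampicillin via β-lactamase. An f1 origin and remnants of a lac/lacZα cloning region are also present. Short hits to the lambda portal protein B flanking the expression region, and a G-CSF stem-loop element downstream of it, are most likely annotation artefacts of backbone sequence rather than functional parts.

The payload is a single CMV enhancer/promoter-driven unit carrying two cell-cycle probes in tandem. The first is the near-infrared protein iRFP713, which requires biliverdin, fused to the hCdt1(1/100)Cy(-) fragment. The second is the blue protein mTagBFP2 fused to residues 1–110 of human Geminin. The short interval between the two fusions is annotated only with small tag-like fragments. The record does not state how the two probes are separated, for example by a self-cleaving peptide. A WPRE and the bGH polyadenylation signal follow. A separate cassette uses the EF-1α core promoter with an HTLV-1 LTR segment to express puromycin N-acetyltransferase, ending in an SV40 poly(A) signal, which allows selection of stable cells.

In the Fucci(CA) design, cell-cycle-regulated degradation of the Cdt1 and Geminin fragments makes the two colours appear in different combinations as cells progress. This supports the stated purpose of visualising all cell-cycle phases in live cells. The near-infrared and blue pair leaves the green and red channels free for other reporters.
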