Addgene plasmid #190181: Fucci(CA) hCdt1-iRFP hGeminin-TagBFP2
Purpose: Fluorescent reporter vector to visualize all of cell cycle phases.
Depositing lab: Toshiro Sato. Depositing organization: Keio University. Publication: Cell-matrix interface regulates dormancy in human colon cancer stem cells. Ohta Y, Fujii M, Takahashi S, Takano A, Nanki K, Matano M, Hanyu H, Saito M, Shimokawa M, Nishikori S, Hatano Y, Ishii R, Sawada K, Machinaga A, Ikeda W, Imamura T, Sato T. Nature. 2022 Jul 7. pii: 10.1038/s41586-022-05043-y. doi: 10.1038/s41586-022-05043-y. PubMed 35798028.
Backbone
  Vector backbone: PB510B-1
  Backbone manufacturer: System Biosciences
  Vector type: Mammalian Expression, Bacterial Expression
  Selectable markers: Puromycin
Growth in bacteria
  Bacterial resistance: Ampicillin, 100 μg/mL
  Growth temperature: 37°C
  Growth strain: DH5alpha
  Copy number: Unknown
Gene/Insert 1
  Gene/Insert name: iRFP
  Species: Synthetic
  Promoter: CMV
  Cloning method: Restriction Enzyme; 5′ cloning site XbaI (unknown if destroyed); 3′ cloning site XbaI (unknown if destroyed)
  Sequencing primers: 5′ cgcaaatgggcggtaggcgtg; 3′ Unknown
Gene/Insert 2
  Gene/Insert name: hCdt1(1/100)Cy(-) (alt name: CDT1)
  Species: Synthetic
  Entrez Gene: Cdt1 (a.k.a. 2610318F11Rik, DUP, Ris2)
  Promoter: CMV
  Cloning method: Ligation Independent Cloning
  Sequencing primers: 5′ cgcaaatgggcggtaggcgtg; 3′ Unknown
Gene/Insert 3
  Gene/Insert name: TagBFP2
  Species: Synthetic
  Promoter: CMV
  Cloning method: Restriction Enzyme; 5′ cloning site AvrII (unknown if destroyed); 3′ cloning site NdeI (unknown if destroyed)
  Sequencing primers: 5′ GAAGAAAACACTCGGCTGGGA; 3′ tacaaaggcattaaagcagcgta
Gene/Insert 4
  Gene/Insert name: hGeminin(1/110) (alt name: GMNN)
  Species: Synthetic
  GenBank ID: NM_001251989.2
  Promoter: CMV
  Cloning method: Restriction Enzyme; 5′ cloning site NdeI (unknown if destroyed); 3′ cloning site NdeI (unknown if destroyed)
  Sequencing primers: 5′ GAAGAAAACACTCGGCTGGGA; 3′ AAACAACAGATGGCTGGCAAC
Terms and licenses: Academic/Nonprofit Terms; Industry Terms: Not Available to Industry
How to cite: Fucci(CA) hCdt1-iRFP hGeminin-TagBFP2 was a gift from Toshiro Sato (Addgene plasmid # 190181 ; http://n2t.net/addgene:190181 ; RRID:Addgene_190181)
